>Addgene plasmid #171619 | pAAV-CMV-IE94-Flex-TM-KA2-Cam-NES-TeVN-AsLOV2-TEVseq-bGH-PA | addgene full sequence | sequence record 337525 | Addgene NGS Result
AACGCCAGCAACGCGGCCTTTTTACGGTTCCTGGCCTTTTGCTGGCCTTTTGCTCACATGTCCTGCAGGC
AGCTGCGCGCTCGCTCGCTCACTGAGGCCGCCCGGGCAAAGCCCGGGCGTCGGGCGACCTTTGGTCGCCC
GGCCTCAGTGAGCGAGCGAGCGCGCAGAGAGGGAGTGGCCAACTCCATCACTAGGGGTTCCTACGCGTGC
CAATTCAATATGGCGTATATGGACTCATGCCAATTCAATATGGTGGATCTGGACCTGTGCCAATTCAATA
TGGCGTATATGGACTCGTGCCAATTCAATATGGTGGATCTGGACCCCAGCCAATTCAATATGGCGGACTT
GGCACCATGCCAATTCAATATGGCGGACCTGGCACTGTGCCAACTGGGGAGGGGTCTACTTGGCACGGTG
CCAAGTTTGAGGAGGGGTCTTGGCCCTGTGCCAAGTCCGCCATATTGAATTGGCATGGTGCCAATAATGG
CGGCCATATTGGCTATATGCCAGGATCAATATATAGGCAATATCCAATATGGCCCTATGCCAATATGGCT
ATTGGCCAGGTTCAATACTATGTATTGGCCCTATGCCATATAGTATTCCATATATGGGTTTTCCTATTGA
CGTAGATAGCCCCTCCCAATGGGCGGTCCCATATACCATATATGGGGCTTCCTAATACCGCCCATAGCCA
CTCCCCCATTGACGTCAATGGTCTCTATATATGGTCTTTCCTATTGACGTCATATGGGCGGTCCTATTGA
CGTATATGGCGCCTCCCCCATTGACGTCAATTACGGTAAATGGCCCGCCTGGCTCAATGCCCATTGACGT
CAATAGGACCACCCACCATTGACGTCAATGGGATGGCTCATTGCCCATTCATATCCGTTCTCACGCCCCC
TATTGACGTCAATGACGGTAAATGGCCCACTTGGCAGTACATCAATATCTATTAATAGTAACTTGGCAAG
TACATTACTATTGGAAGTACGCCAGGGTACATTGGCAGTACTCCCATTGACGTCAATGGCGGTAAATGGC
CCGCGATGGCTGCCAAGTACATCCCCATTGACGTCAATGGGGAGGGGCAATGACGCAAATGGGCGTTCCA
TTGACGTAAATGGGCGGTAGGCGTGCCTAATGGGAGGTCTATATAAGCAATGCTCGTTTAGGGAACGTCG
ACTCCGGAATAACTTCGTATAGGATACTTTATACGAAGTTATGCAGAATGGTAGCTGGATTGTAGCTGCT
ATTAGCAATATGAAACCTCTTAATAACTTCGTATAGCATACATTATACGAAGTTATGGCTACCCACCGTA
CTCGTCAATTCCAAGGGCATCGGTAAACATCTGCTCAAACTCGAAGTCGGCCATATCCAGAGCGCCGTAG
GGGGCGGAGTCGTGGGGGGTAAATCCCGGACCCGGGGAATCCCCGTCCCCCAACATGTCCAGATCGAAAT
CGTCTAGCGCGTCGGCATGCGCCATCGCCACGTCCTCGCCGTCTAAGTGGAGCTCGTCCCCCAGGCTGAC
ATCGGTCGGGGGGGCCGTCGACAGTCTGCGCGTGTGTCCCGCGGGGAGAAAGGACAGGCGCGGAGCCGCC
AGCCCCGCCTCTTCGGGGGCGTCGTCGTCCGGGAGATCGAGCAGGCCCTCGATGGTAGACCCGTAATTGT
TTTTCGTACGCGCGCGGCTGTACGCGGACCCACTTTCACATTTAAGTTGTTTTTCTAATCCGCATATGAT
CAATTCAAGGCCGAATAAGAAGGCTGGCTCTGCACCTTGGTGATCAAATAATTCGATAGCTTGTCGTAAT
AATGGCGGCATACTATCAGTAGTAGGTGTTTCCCTTTCTTCTTTAGCGACTTGATGCTCTTGATCTTCCA
ATACGCAACCTAAAGTAAAATGCCCCACAGCGCTGAGTGCATATAATGCATTCTCTAGTGAAAAACCTTG
TTGGCATAAAAAGGCTAATTGATTTTCGAGAGTTTCATACTGTTTTTCTGTAGGCCGTGTACCTAAATGT
ACTTTTGCTCCATCGCGATGACTTAGTAAAGCACATCTAAAACTTTTAGCGTTATTACGTAAAAAATCTT
GCCAGCTTTCCCCTTCTAAAGGGCAAAAGTGAGTATGGTGCCTATCTAACATCTCAATGGCTAAGGCGTC
GAGCAAAGCCCGCTTATTTTTTACATGCCAATACAATGTAGGCTGCTCTACACCTAGCTTCTGGGCGAGT
TTACGGGTTGTTAAACCTTCGATTCCGACCTCATTAAGCAGCTCTAATGCGCTGTTAATCACTTTACTTT
TATCTAATCTAGAGCCCTGGAAGTACAGGTTCTCAATCTGAAAGGCTGTCTTTTTGATCAGGCAGACCGC
CTCACGCTCAGCGGCGCCATGAAGACGTTCGGTGCCATCCAGCTGCACGCCAATGAAGTACTGGACGTCG
CCCTTATAATCGCGCATCGGCTGCAGGTGGAACACGTTCCAGAACTTCTTGCCGCTCTTGGTATAATTGA
TCAGCTGAACGGTCACTTCAGTCTGGTTGTCAATAGCATCTCTGATTTTCCGAACAGTGGCACGGTCTGT
CTCGGGTCCCTGCAGAAAACGGCAATTGCGCCCCAGGATCTCTTCCCGAGAATATTCTGTCAGCTGCAGG
AAGGAATCGCTCGCAAAAATGATTGGGTTGTCAGGCAGTCTCGGATCAGTAATCACGAAATTTTTCTCGA
TCCGTTCCAGTGTGGTTGCCAGAAACTCCCCACTACCACTACCGAGCTCCTGAAAGTTTGTGGTCACCAG
ACAGATTCTCTCCTCTCTCTGGGGCTCTCGGAACTTCAGTTTCTGAGGAAAAGGGGGGAAGTCCTTGGGC
ATCCTAATGATGATCATATCCCGCCCATCGATCAGGTGCTGCTGCAGAGTGGTTGTGTTCTTCACTTTGA
ACACCCCGTGCAGGCTCTGCACCAGCAGAGTGCCATTATTCCGCCTGAACAGGTGCTTGTTGGTGATGAT
AAAGGGTCCGAACCCGATGCCGTACAGGCTTGTTGTGTGGCCATCACTCTCGTTGGTCAGGTGACAAATT
GTGCTACTGATAGGGTTGTAGTCCCTAGGTCCCTTGAACAGGCTCTCGCCCATTTCGAGAGTAAGACGTT
CAAGAGGAGGAAGTTGAAGCATGGATCCACCGGAGCGGCCGCCTCCTCCGGACCCACCACCTCCAGAGCC
ACCGCCACCGCATGCCTTCGCTGTCATCATTTGTACAAACTCTTCGTAGTTTACCTGACCATCCCCATCG
ATGTCTGCTTCCCTGATCATTTCATCAACCTCTTCATCTGTTAACTTCTCTCCAAGGTTTGTCATCACGT
GGCGAAGCTCTGCTGCACTGATGTAGCCATTGCCATCCTTATCAAACACACCGAACGCTTCTCTAATTTC
TTCTTCCGTGTCCCTGTATTTCATTTTTCTTGCCATCATTGTCAGGAACTCAGGGAAGTCGATTGTGCCG
TCACCGTCGGCATCTACTTCATTGATCATGTCTTGCAGCTCTGCTTCTGTGGGGTTCTGCCCCAGAGACC
GCATCACCGTCCCCAGCTCCTTGGTTGTTATTGTCCCATCCCCGTCCTTGTCAAATAGGGAGAAAGCCTC
TTTAAATTCTGCGATCTGCTCTTCAGTCAGTTGGTCCGGCATCTCGAGGCTACCTCCGCTGACTGCCAGT
GACACATCCTCGTTTGATGGATACAGGCTCACTGAGGCGAAGCGCAGGTACTGCAGCCTGGGTGTTTCCT
CTGGCCCGACCTTGATATGGGGGATTTCCTTCTCGCCACAAATGTGAGACACGGTACTTGCAGAAGCAGG
AGAGGAGCTTGGTCCCAGGACGGAGACCACTCCTTTTGGCAGGATCTGGCACATGGTGTCTGTGGTCTCG
TACTGGCTATCTCTCTGCAGTTCGAAAATGTCCACCTCGACCCGGGCCTTTGCAGGCACTTCAATGATGC
CATTGATCTGCTCCCTAGCCAGTGCCAGTGCCAGCCTCTCTCCTCTTCCGCACACGGTCTGATCGTCCAG
AATAGCGGCCATCCTCAGAGAAGACAGCACCTGGCAAGAAGGGTTAGCAAAAGCGACAATCAGCAGCAGC
AGCAGTTCGGCGGGCATGGTACCTCCCTCGAGACCTCCAGAGCCACCACGTGGCTTCTTCTGCCAAAGCA
TGATGAGGATGATAAGGGAGATGATGGTGAGCACCACCAGGGCCAGGATGGCTGAGATCACCACCACCTT
AAAGGGCAAGGAGTGTGGCACCACGATGACCTCCTGCGTGTCCTGGCCCACAGCATTCAGATCCTCTTCT
GAGATGAGTTTTTGTTCGTCACCAGTGGAACCTGGAACCCAGAGCAGCAGTACCCATAGCAGGAGTGTGT
CTGTCTCCATGTACCTCTAGCATAACTTCGTATAAAGTATCCTATACGAAGTTATTTGCCTTAACCCAGA
AATTATCACTGTTATTCTTTAGAATGGTGCAAAGAATAACTTCGTATAATGTATGCTATACGAAGTTATG
AATTCAAATAAAATACGAAATGCACGTAACCACGTGCGGACCGAGCGGCCGCAGGAACCCCTAGTGATGG
AGTTGGCCACTCCCTCTCTGCGCGCTCGCTCGCTCACTGAGGCCGGGCGACCAAAGGTCGCCCGACGCCC
GGGCTTTGCCCGGGCGGCCTCAGTGAGCGAGCGAGCGCGCAGCTGCCTGCAGGGGCGCCTGATGCGGTAT
TTTCTCCTTACGCATCTGTGCGGTATTTCACACCGCATA
[95 nt withheld, positions 4800-4894]
T
[46 nt withheld, positions 4896-4941]
C
[141 nt withheld, positions 4943-5083]
CCTTTGACGTTGGAGTCCACGTTCTTT
[37 nt withheld, positions 5111-5147]
ACTCTATCTCGGGCTATTCTTTTGATTTATAAGGGATTTTGCCGATTTCGGTCTATTGGTTAAAAAATGA
GCTGATTTAACAAAAATTTAACGCGAATTTTAACAAAATATTAACGTTTACAATTTTATGGTGCACTCTC
AGTACAATCTGCTCTGATGCCGCATAGTTAAGCCAGCCCCGACACCCGCCAACACCCGCTGACGCGCCCT
GACGGGCTTGTCTGCTCCCGGCATCCGCTTACAGACAAGCTGTGACCGTCTCCGGGAGCTGCATGTGTCA
GAGGTTTTCACCGTCATCACCGAAACGCGCGAGACGAAAGGGCCTCGTGATACGCCTATTTTTATAGGTT
AATGTCATGATAATAATGGTTTCTTAGACGTCAGGTGGCACTTTTCGGGGAAATGTGCGCGGAACCCCTA
TTTGTTTATTTTTCTAAATACATTCAAATATGTATCCGCTCATGAGACAATAACCCTGATAAATGCTTCA
ATAATATTGAAAAAGGAAGAGTATGAGTATTCAACATTTCCGTGTCGCCCTTATTCCCTTTTTTGCGGCA
TTTTGCCTTCCTGTTTTTGCTCACCCAGAAACGCTGGTGAAAGTAAAAGATGCTGAAGATCAGTTGGGTG
CACGAGTGGGTTACATCGAACTGGATCTCAACAGCGGTAAGATCCTTGAGAGTTTTCGCCCCGAAGAACG
TTTTCCAATGATGAGCACTTTTAAAGTTCTGCTATGTGGCGCGGTATTATCCCGTATTGACGCCGGGCAA
GAGCAACTCGGTCGCCGCATACACTATTCTCAGAATGACTTGGTTGAGTACTCACCAGTCACAGAAAAGC
ATCTTACGGATGGCATGACAGTAAGAGAATTATGCAGTGCTGCCATAACCATGAGTGATAACACTGCGGC
CAACTTACTTCTGACAACGATCGGAGGACCGAAGGAGCTAACCGCTTTTTTGCACAACATGGGGGATCAT
GTAACTCGCCTTGATCGTTGGGAACCGGAGCTGAATGAAGCCATACCAAACGACGAGCGTGACACCACGA
TGCCTGTAGCAATGGCAACAACGTTGCGCAAACTATTAACTGGCGAACTACTTACTCTAGCTTCCCGGCA
ACAATTAATAGACTGGATGGAGGCGGATAAAGTTGCAGGACCACTTCTGCGCTCGGCCCTTCCGGCTGGC
TGGTTTATTGCTGATAAATCTGGAGCCGGTGAGCGTGGGTCTCGCGGTATCATTGCAGCACTGGGGCCAG
ATGGTAAGCCCTCCCGTATCGTAGTTATCTACACGACGGGGAGTCAGGCAACTATGGATGAACGAAATAG
ACAGATCGCTGAGATAGGTGCCTCACTGATTAAGCATTGGTAACTGTCAGACCAAGTTTACTCATATATA
CTTTAGATTGATTTAAAACTTCATTTTTAATTTAAAAGGATCTAGGTGAAGATCCTTTTTGATAATCTCA
TGACCAAAATCCCTTAACGTGAGTTTTCGTTCCACTGAGCGTCAGACCCCGTAGAAAAGATCAAAGGATC
TTCTTGAGATCCTTTTTTTCTGCGCGTAATCTGCTGCTTGCAAACAAAAAAACCACCGCTACCAGCGGTG
GTTTGTTTGCCGGATCAAGAGCTACCAACTCTTTTTCCGAAGGTAACTGGCTTCAGCAGAGCGCAGATAC
CAAATACTGTTCTTCTAGTGTAGCCGTAGTTAGGCCACCACTTCAAGAACTCTGTAGCACCGCCTACATA
CCTCGCTCTGCTAATCCTGTTACCAGTGGCTGCTGCCAGTGGCGATAAGTCGTGTCTTACCGGGTTGGAC
TCAAGACGATAGTTACCGGATAAGGCGCAGCGGTCGGGCTGAACGGGGGGTTCGTGCACACAGCCCAGCT
TGGAGCGAACGACCTACACCGAACTGAGATACCTACAGCGTGAGCTATGAGAAAGCGCCACGCTTCCCGA
AGGGAGAAAGGCGGACAGGTATCCGGTAAGCGGCAGGGTCGGAACAGGAGAGCGCACGAGGGAGCTTCCA
GGGGGAAACGCCTGGTATCTTTATAGTCCTGTCGGGTTTCGCCACCTCTGACTTGAGCGTCGATTTTTGT
GATGCTCGTCAGGGGGGCGGAGCCTATGGAAA
Features (pLannotate 1.2.2; 24 found; start..end, strand, type, name):
     62..202     -  repeat_region  AAV2 ITR: inverted terminal repeat of adeno-associated virus serotype 2 inverted
    209..1186    +  promoter       CMV IE94 promoter: enhancer/promoter region of simian cytomegalovirus major immediate early transcription unit IE94
   1199..1232    +  protein_bind   lox2272: Cre-mediated recombination occurs in the 8-bp core sequence (GGATACTT). lox2272 sites are compatible with each other, but incompatible with loxP or loxN sites (Lee and Saito, 1988). Cre recombinase
   1233..1282    -  intron         β-globin intron (fragment): internally truncated intron from human β-globin
   1283..1316    +  protein_bind   loxP: Cre-mediated recombination occurs in the 8-bp core sequence (GCATACAT). Cre recombinase
   1322..1555    -  CDS            VP16 AD: transcriptional activation domain of herpes simplex virus protein VP16 (Triezenberg et al., 1988; Cousens et al., 1989); UL48
   1707..2323    -  CDS            TetR (fragment): tetracycline repressor TetR; tetR from transposon Tn10; TetR binds to the tetracycline operator tetO to inhibit transcription. This inhibition can be relieved by adding tetracycline or doxycycline.
   2414..2731    -  CDS            miniSOG: miniSOG is a basic (constitutively fluorescent) cyan fluorescent protein published in 2011, derived from Arabidopsis thaliana. It requires the cofactor flavin for fluorescence.
   2780..3166    -  CDS            POLG_TEV (fragment): Experimental evidence at protein level: Swiss-Prot protein existence level 1. [Nuclear inclusion protein A]: has RNA-binding and proteolytic activities. From Tobacco etch virus (TEV).
   3236..3676    -  CDS            calmodulin: calcium-binding protein
   3698..4147    -  CDS            KA2: first 150 residues of the mouse kainate receptor subunit 2 mediates targeting to the neuronal soma (Shemesh et al., 2017)
   4178..4324    -  CDS            PDGFRβ TM domain: transmembrane domain from platelet derived growth factor receptor beta
   4358..4420    -  sig_peptide    Igκ leader: leader sequence from mouse immunoglobulin κ light chain
   4432..4465    -  protein_bind   lox2272: Cre-mediated recombination occurs in the 8-bp core sequence (GGATACTT). lox2272 sites are compatible with each other, but incompatible with loxP or loxN sites (Lee and Saito, 1988). Cre recombinase
   4466..4515    -  intron         β-globin intron (fragment): internally truncated intron from human β-globin
   4516..4549    -  protein_bind   loxP: Cre-mediated recombination occurs in the 8-bp core sequence (GCATACAT). Cre recombinase
   4603..4743    +  repeat_region  AAV2 ITR: inverted terminal repeat of adeno-associated virus serotype 2 inverted
   4748..4799    -  misc_feature   bom (fragment): basis of mobility region from pBR322
   4818..5273    +  rep_origin     f1 ori (sequence partly withheld): f1 bacteriophage origin of replication; arrow indicates direction of (+) strand synthesis
   5274..5323    -  misc_feature   bom (fragment): basis of mobility region from pBR322
   5425..5460    -  CDS            rop (fragment): Rop protein, which maintains plasmids at low copy number; rop
   5555..5659    +  promoter       AmpR promoter: bla
   5660..6520    +  CDS            AmpR: β-lactamase; bla; confers resistance to ampicillin, carbenicillin, and related antibiotics
   6691..7279    +  rep_origin     ori: high-copy-number ColE1/pMB1/pBR322/pUC origin of replication
