[The description below was written by a language model from this plasmid's Addgene catalogue record and pLannotate feature annotations shown in this document.]
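Description:
pAAV-CMV-IE94-Flex-TM-KA2-Cam-NES-TeVN-AsLOV2-TEVseq-bGH-PA is an AAV transfer plasmid for Cre-dependent expression of the membrane-anchored component of soma-targeted Cal-Light, a synthetic system for tagging active neurons. It is propagated in bacteria through a high-copy ColE1/pUC-type origin with ampicillin selection (AmpR), and the backbone also carries an f1 origin. Two AAV2 inverted terminal repeats flank the payload so that it can be packaged into recombinant AAV for delivery to mammalian, chiefly mouse, neurons.

Between the ITRs, the simian CMV IE94 enhancer/promoter sits upstream of a FLEX (double-inverted) cassette bounded by paired lox2272 and loxP sites in opposing orientations. The coding sequence lies on the reverse strand relative to the promoter, so it is silent until Cre inverts and locks it into the sense orientation, restricting expression to Cre-positive cells. Read in its own orientation, the fusion contains an Igκ leader, a PDGFRβ transmembrane domain, the KA2 kainate receptor fragment that directs the protein to the soma, calmodulin, a TEV protease fragment (the N-terminal half, per the name) and a LOV-type domain. The annotation tool labelled this domain miniSOG, but the name indicates AsLOV2 caging a TEV cleavage sequence. TetR and VP16 activation domain segments follow, forming a tTA-like transcription factor that the plasmid name does not mention.

This arrangement suggests that the transcription factor is released only when calcium and light coincide, presumably with a partner construct supplying the complementary protease half, though the record does not describe one. No bGH polyadenylation signal or NES was annotated, and the sequenced record (7,279 nt) is slightly shorter than the listed 7,484 bp.
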