Addgene plasmid #171619: pAAV-CMV-IE94-Flex-TM-KA2-Cam-NES-TeVN-AsLOV2-TEVseq-bGH-PA
Purpose: AAV floxed Soma-targeted Cal-Light with KA2
Depositing lab: Hyungbae Kwon. Depositing organization: Johns Hopkins University and School of Medicine. Publication: Tagging active neurons by soma-targeted Cal-Light. Hyun JH, Nagahama K, Namkung H, Mignocchi N, Roh SE, Hannan P, Krussel S, Kwak C, McElroy A, Liu B, Cui M, Lee S, Lee D, Huganir RL, Worley PF, Sawa A, Kwon HB. Nat Commun. 2022 Dec 12;13(1):7692. doi: 10.1038/s41467-022-35406-y. PubMed 36509775.
Backbone
  Vector backbone: pAAV
  Total vector size (bp): 7484
  Vector type: Mammalian Expression, Mouse Targeting, AAV, Cre/Lox, Synthetic Biology
Growth in bacteria
  Bacterial resistance: Ampicillin, 100 μg/mL
  Growth temperature: 30°C
  Growth strain: NEB Stable
  Copy number: High Copy
Gene/Insert
  Gene/Insert name: IE94-Flex-TM-KA2-Cam-NES-TeVN-AsLOV2-TEVseq-bGH-PA
  Species: Synthetic
  Insert size (bp): 3350
  Promoter: CMV
  Cloning method: Restriction Enzyme; 5′ cloning site N/A (unknown if destroyed); 3′ cloning site N/A (unknown if destroyed)
  Sequencing primers: 5′ N/A
Terms and licenses: Academic/Nonprofit Terms; Industry Terms: Not Available to Industry
Depositor comments: Please visit https://www.biorxiv.org/content/10.1101/2021.10.13.464095v1 for bioRxiv preprint.
How to cite: pAAV-CMV-IE94-Flex-TM-KA2-Cam-NES-TeVN-AsLOV2-TEVseq-bGH-PA was a gift from Hyungbae Kwon (Addgene plasmid # 171619 ; http://n2t.net/addgene:171619 ; RRID:Addgene_171619)
